Addgene plasmid #224091: pFA6a-link-ymNeongreen-Kan
Purpose: Yeast tagging vector to create a gene fusion with yeast optimized mNeongreen with Kan selection
Depositing lab: Bas Teusink. Depositing organization: Vrije Universiteit Amsterdam.
Backbone
  Vector backbone: pFA6A
  Vector type: Yeast Expression
  Selectable markers: Neomycin (select with G418)
Growth in bacteria
  Bacterial resistance: Ampicillin, 100 μg/mL
  Growth temperature: 37°C
  Growth strain: DH5alpha
  Copy number: High Copy
Gene/Insert
  Gene/Insert name: ymNeonGreen
  Species: Synthetic
  Tag / fusion protein: ymNeonGreen
  Cloning method: Restriction Enzyme; 5′ cloning site Unknown (unknown if destroyed)
Terms and licenses: Academic/Nonprofit Terms; Industry Terms: Not Available to Industry
How to cite: pFA6a-link-ymNeongreen-Kan was a gift from Bas Teusink (Addgene plasmid # 224091 ; http://n2t.net/addgene:224091 ; RRID:Addgene_224091)
