[The description below was written by a language model from this plasmid's Addgene catalogue record and pLannotate feature annotations shown in this document.]
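Description:
pFA6a-link-ymNeongreen-Kan is a yeast tagging vector built on the pFA6a backbone, a family of plasmids used as PCR templates for fusing a tag to a gene at its chromosomal locus. It is a 4.9 kb plasmid propagated in E. coli at high copy from a ColE1/pUC-type origin, with ampicillin selection provided by the β-lactamase gene and its own promoter. No yeast origin of replication or centromere is annotated. This fits a module meant to be amplified and integrated into the genome rather than maintained as an episome in yeast.

The payload is a yeast codon-optimized mNeonGreen (ymNeonGreen) coding sequence, a bright, fast-maturing monomeric green/yellow fluorescent protein originally derived from Branchiostoma lanceolatum. The name indicates that a linker precedes it, although the linker is not annotated as a separate feature. No yeast promoter is annotated upstream of the fluorescent protein. This fits the stated purpose, since the fusion would presumably be driven by the tagged gene's native promoter, with mNeonGreen fused at the C-terminus as is typical for this plasmid series. The S. cerevisiae ADH1 terminator follows the open reading frame and ends the fusion transcript. Downstream lies the kanMX cassette, which confers G418 resistance on yeast integrants.

SP6 and T7 bacteriophage promoters flank the tag-marker module as backbone elements. The short rop, bom and lacI fragments are vestigial backbone remnants with no functional role. The construct is used to create endogenous mNeonGreen fusions in yeast for studying protein localization or abundance by fluorescence.
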