Features (pLannotate 1.2.2; 11 found; start..end, strand, type, name):
    152..187     +  CDS            rop (fragment): Rop protein, which maintains plasmids at low copy number; rop
    289..340     +  misc_feature   bom (fragment): basis of mobility region from pBR322
    403..421     +  promoter       SP6 promoter: promoter for bacteriophage SP6 RNA polymerase
    491..1198    +  CDS            mNeonGreen: mNeonGreen is a basic (constitutively fluorescent) green/yellow fluorescent protein published in 2013, derived from Branchiostoma lanceolatum. It is reported to be a very rapidly-maturing monomer with moderate acid sensitivity.
   1242..1429    +  terminator     ADH1 terminator: S. cerevisiae ADH1; transcription terminator for the S. cerevisiae alcohol dehydrogenase 1 (ADH1) gene
   1504..2860    +  gene           kanMX: yeast selectable marker conferring kanamycin resistance (Wach et al., 1994)
   2965..2983    -  promoter       T7 promoter: promoter for bacteriophage T7 RNA polymerase
   3005..3058    -  CDS            lacI (fragment): lac repressor; lacI; The lac repressor binds to the lac operator to inhibit transcription in E. coli. This inhibition can be relieved by adding lactose or isopropyl-β-D-thiogalactopyranoside (IPTG).
   3241..3829    -  rep_origin     ori: high-copy-number ColE1/pMB1/pBR322/pUC origin of replication
   4000..4860    -  CDS            AmpR: β-lactamase; bla; confers resistance to ampicillin, carbenicillin, and related antibiotics
   4861..57      -  promoter       AmpR promoter (across the origin): bla
>Addgene plasmid #224091 | pFA6a-link-ymNeongreen-Kan | addgene full sequence | sequence record 489756 | Addgene NGS Result
CATGAGCGGATACATATTTGAATGTATTTAGAAAAATAAACAAATAGGGGTTCCGCGCACATTTCCCCGA
AAAGTGCCACCTGACGTCTAAGAAACCATTATTATCATGACATTAACCTATAAAAATAGGCGTATCACGA
GGCCCTTTCGTCTCGCGCGTTTCGGTGATGACGGTGAAAACCTCTGACACATGCAGCTCCCGGAGACGGT
CACAGCTTGTCTGTAAGCGGATGCCGGGAGCAGACAAGCCCGTCAGGGCGCGTCAGCGGGTGTTGGCGGG
TGTCGGGGCTGGCTTAACTATGCGGCATCAGAGCAGATTGTACTGAGAGTGCACCATATGGACATATTGT
CGTTAGAACGCGGCTACAATTAATACATAACCTTATGTATCATACACATACGATTTAGGTGACACTATAG
AACGCGGCCGCCAGCTGAAGCTTCGTACGCTGCAGGTCGACGGATCGGTGACGGTGCTGGTTTAATTAAC
ATGGTCTCTAAGGGTGAAGAAGATAACATGGCTTCTTTGCCAGCCACCCACGAGTTGCACATCTTCGGTT
CCATTAACGGTGTCGACTTCGATATGGTCGGTCAAGGTACCGGTAACCCAAACGACGGTTACGAAGAATT
GAACTTGAAGTCTACCAAGGGCGACTTGCAGTTCTCCCCTTGGATTTTGGTTCCACACATCGGTTACGGT
TTCCACCAATACTTGCCATACCCAGACGGTATGTCCCCATTCCAAGCCGCCATGGTTGACGGTTCTGGTT
ACCAAGTCCACAGAACCATGCAATTCGAAGACGGTGCTTCCTTGACCGTGAACTACAGATACACCTACGA
AGGTTCTCACATCAAGGGCGAAGCCCAAGTTAAGGGTACCGGTTTCCCTGCTGACGGTCCAGTCATGACT
AACTCCTTGACCGCTGCTGACTGGTGTCGTTCCAAGAAGACCTACCCAAACGATAAGACCATCATTTCCA
CTTTCAAGTGGTCCTACACCACCGGTAACGGCAAGAGATACCGCTCTACCGCTCGTACCACCTACACCTT
CGCCAAGCCAATGGCTGCCAACTACTTGAAGAACCAGCCTATGTACGTCTTCCGTAAGACCGAGCTGAAG
CATTCCAAGACTGAATTGAACTTCAAGGAATGGCAAAAGGCTTTCACCGACGTCATGGGTATGGACGAAT
TGTACAAGTAAGCGGCCGCCTCGAGGTCGACGGCGCGCCACTTCTAAATAAGCGAATTTCTTATGATTTA
TGATTTTTATTATTAAATAAGTTATAAAAAAAATAAGTGTATACAAATTTTAAAGTGACTCTTAGGTTTT
AAAACGAAAATTCTTATTCTTGAGTAACTCTTTCCTGTAGGTCAGGTTGCTTTCTCAGGTATAGTATGAG
GTCGCTCTTATTGACCACACCTCTACCGGCAGATCCGCTAGGGATAACAGGGTAATATAGATCTGTTTAG
CTTGCCTCGTCCCCGCCGGGTCACCCGGCCAGCGACATGGAGGCCCAGAATACCCTCCTTGACAGTCTTG
ACGTGCGCAGCTCAGGGGCATGATGTGACTGTCGCCCGTACATTTAGCCCATACATCCCCATGTATAATC
ATTTGCATCCATACATTTTGATGGCCGCACGGCGCGAAGCAAAAATTACGGCTCCTCGCTGCAGACCTGC
GAGCAGGGAAACGCTCCCCTCACAGACGCGTTGAATTGTCCCCACGCCGCGCCCCTGTAGAGAAATATAA
AAGGTTAGGATTTGCCACTGAGGTTCTTCTTTCATATACTTCCTTTTAAAATCTTGCTAGGATACAGTTC
TCACATCACATCCGAACATAAACAACCATGGGTAAGGAAAAGACTCACGTTTCGAGGCCGCGATTAAATT
CCAACATGGATGCTGATTTATATGGGTATAAATGGGCTCGCGATAATGTCGGGCAATCAGGTGCGACAAT
CTATCGATTGTATGGGAAGCCCGATGCGCCAGAGTTGTTTCTGAAACATGGCAAAGGTAGCGTTGCCAAT
GATGTTACAGATGAGATGGTCAGACTAAACTGGCTGACGGAATTTATGCCTCTTCCGACCATCAAGCATT
TTATCCGTACTCCTGATGATGCATGGTTACTCACCACTGCGATCCCCGGCAAAACAGCATTCCAGGTATT
AGAAGAATATCCTGATTCAGGTGAAAATATTGTTGATGCGCTGGCAGTGTTCCTGCGCCGGTTGCATTCG
ATTCCTGTTTGTAATTGTCCTTTTAACAGCGATCGCGTATTTCGTCTCGCTCAGGCGCAATCACGAATGA
ATAACGGTTTGGTTGATGCGAGTGATTTTGATGACGAGCGTAATGGCTGGCCTGTTGAACAAGTCTGGAA
AGAAATGCATAAGCTTTTGCCATTCTCACCGGATTCAGTCGTCACTCATGGTGATTTCTCACTTGATAAC
CTTATTTTTGACGAGGGGAAATTAATAGGTTGTATTGATGTTGGACGAGTCGGAATCGCAGACCGATACC
AGGATCTTGCCATCCTATGGAACTGCCTCGGTGAGTTTTCTCCTTCATTACAGAAACGGCTTTTTCAAAA
ATATGGTATTGATAATCCTGATATGAATAAATTGCAGTTTCATTTGATGCTCGATGAGTTTTTCTAATCA
GTACTGACAATAAAAAGATTCTTGTTTTCAAGAACTTGTCATTTGTATAGTTTTTTTATATTGTAGTTGT
TCTATTTTAATCAAATGTTAGCGTGATTTATATTTTTTTTCGCCTCGACATCATCTGCCCAGATGCGAAG
TTAAGTGCGCAGAAAGTAATATCATGCGTCAATCGTATGTGAATGCTGGTCGCTATACTGCTGTCGATTC
GATACTAACGCCGCCATCCAGTTTAAACGAGCTCGAATTCATCGATGATATCAGATCCACTAGTGGCCTA
TGCGGCCGCGGATCTGCCGGTCTCCCTATAGTGAGTCGTATTAATTTCGATAAGCCAGGTTAACCTGCAT
TAATGAATCGGCCAACGCGCGGGGAGAGGCGGTTTGCGTATTGGGCGCTCTTCCGCTTCCTCGCTCACTG
ACTCGCTGCGCTCGGTCGTTCGGCTGCGGCGAGCGGTATCAGCTCACTCAAAGGCGGTAATACGGTTATC
CACAGAATCAGGGGATAACGCAGGAAAGAACATGTGAGCAAAAGGCCAGCAAAAGGCCAGGAACCGTAAA
AAGGCCGCGTTGCTGGCGTTTTTCCATAGGCTCCGCCCCCCTGACGAGCATCACAAAAATCGACGCTCAA
GTCAGAGGTGGCGAAACCCGACAGGACTATAAAGATACCAGGCGTTTCCCCCTGGAAGCTCCCTCGTGCG
CTCTCCTGTTCCGACCCTGCCGCTTACCGGATACCTGTCCGCCTTTCTCCCTTCGGGAAGCGTGGCGCTT
TCTCATAGCTCACGCTGTAGGTATCTCAGTTCGGTGTAGGTCGTTCGCTCCAAGCTGGGCTGTGTGCACG
AACCCCCCGTTCAGCCCGACCGCTGCGCCTTATCCGGTAACTATCGTCTTGAGTCCAACCCGGTAAGACA
CGACTTATCGCCACTGGCAGCAGCCACTGGTAACAGGATTAGCAGAGCGAGGTATGTAGGCGGTGCTACA
GAGTTCTTGAAGTGGTGGCCTAACTACGGCTACACTAGAAGAACAGTATTTGGTATCTGCGCTCTGCTGA
AGCCAGTTACCTTCGGAAAAAGAGTTGGTAGCTCTTGATCCGGCAAACAAACCACCGCTGGTAGCGGTGG
TTTTTTTGTTTGCAAGCAGCAGATTACGCGCAGAAAAAAAGGATCTCAAGAAGATCCTTTGATCTTTTCT
ACGGGGTCTGACGCTCAGTGGAACGAAAACTCACGTTAAGGGATTTTGGTCATGAGATTATCAAAAAGGA
TCTTCACCTAGATCCTTTTAAATTAAAAATGAAGTTTTAAATCAATCTAAAGTATATATGAGTAAACTTG
GTCTGACAGTTACCAATGCTTAATCAGTGAGGCACCTATCTCAGCGATCTGTCTATTTCGTTCATCCATA
GTTGCCTGACTCCCCGTCGTGTAGATAACTACGATACGGGAGGGCTTACCATCTGGCCCCAGTGCTGCAA
TGATACCGCGAGACCCACGCTCACCGGCTCCAGATTTATCAGCAATAAACCAGCCAGCCGGAAGGGCCGA
GCGCAGAAGTGGTCCTGCAACTTTATCCGCCTCCATCCAGTCTATTAATTGTTGCCGGGAAGCTAGAGTA
AGTAGTTCGCCAGTTAATAGTTTGCGCAACGTTGTTGCCATTGCTACAGGCATCGTGGTGTCACGCTCGT
CGTTTGGTATGGCTTCATTCAGCTCCGGTTCCCAACGATCAAGGCGAGTTACATGATCCCCCATGTTGTG
CAAAAAAGCGGTTAGCTCCTTCGGTCCTCCGATCGTTGTCAGAAGTAAGTTGGCCGCAGTGTTATCACTC
ATGGTTATGGCAGCACTGCATAATTCTCTTACTGTCATGCCATCCGTAAGATGCTTTTCTGTGACTGGTG
AGTACTCAACCAAGTCATTCTGAGAATAGTGTATGCGGCGACCGAGTTGCTCTTGCCCGGCGTCAATACG
GGATAATACCGCGCCACATAGCAGAACTTTAAAAGTGCTCATCATTGGAAAACGTTCTTCGGGGCGAAAA
CTCTCAAGGATCTTACCGCTGTTGAGATCCAGTTCGATGTAACCCACTCGTGCACCCAACTGATCTTCAG
CATCTTTTACTTTCACCAGCGTTTCTGGGTGAGCAAAAACAGGAAGGCAAAATGCCGCAAAAAAGGGAAT
AAGGGCGACACGGAAATGTTGAATACTCATACTCTTCCTTTTTCAATATTATTGAAGCATTTATCAGGGT
TATTGTCT
